Addgene plasmid #14263: pAG414GAL-ccdB-TAP
Purpose: (Empty Backbone)
Depositing lab: Susan Lindquist. Depositing organization: Whitehead Institute for Biomedical Research. Publication: A suite of Gateway cloning vectors for high-throughput genetic analysis in Saccharomyces cerevisiae. Alberti S, Gitler AD, Lindquist S. Yeast. 2007 Oct . 24(10):913-9. 10.1002/yea.1502 PubMed 17583893.
Backbone
  Vector backbone: pRS414
  Vector type: Yeast Expression ; Gateway Destination
  Selectable markers: TRP1
Growth in bacteria
  Bacterial resistance: Chloramphenicol and Ampicillin, 25 & 100 μg/mL
  Growth temperature: 37°C
  Growth strain: ccdB Survival
  Growth instructions: DB3.1, ccdB Survival
  Copy number: Unknown
Gene/Insert
  Gene/Insert name: None
  Tag / fusion protein: TAP (C terminal on backbone)
  Cloning method: Gateway Cloning
  Sequencing primers: 5′ GAL1
Terms and licenses: Academic/Nonprofit Terms; Industry Terms: Not Available to Industry
Depositor comments: Type of plasmid: CEN. This plasmid contains the Gateway technology from Invitrogen; Invitrogen requires purchasing of Gateway Clonase for carrying out the Gateway recombinational cloning reaction http://www.invitrogen.com Please note that the full plasmid sequence is provided as a reference only, and may not match the exact sequence of the plasmid.
How to cite: pAG414GAL-ccdB-TAP was a gift from Susan Lindquist (Addgene plasmid # 14263 ; http://n2t.net/addgene:14263 ; RRID:Addgene_14263)
