[The description below was written by a language model from this plasmid's Addgene catalogue record and pLannotate feature annotations shown in this document.]
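Description:
pAG414GAL-ccdB-TAP is an empty Gateway destination vector for galactose-inducible expression of C-terminally TAP-tagged proteins in Saccharomyces cerevisiae. It is built on the pRS414 backbone, a centromeric shuttle plasmid. A CEN6/ARS element gives stable, low-copy maintenance in yeast, and the TRP1 gene with its own promoter allows selection in tryptophan auxotrophs. For work in E. coli the plasmid carries a ColE1/pUC-type origin, an ampicillin resistance gene and an f1 origin. Remnants of the pBluescript-derived cloning region (lac promoter/operator, lacZα fragment, T3 and T7 promoters) flank the expression cassette.

The expression unit runs from the Gal4-regulated GAL1 promoter to the CYC1 terminator. Between them sits the Gateway cassette, in which attR1 and attR2 bracket a chloramphenicol resistance gene and the ccdB toxin gene. An LR recombination with an entry clone replaces this cassette with the gene of interest. Because CcdB poisons gyrase in ordinary E. coli strains, unrecombined vector is counter-selected, and the empty vector itself must be propagated in a ccdB-tolerant strain, where chloramphenicol helps retain the cassette.

Immediately downstream of attR2 lies the tandem affinity purification tag, annotated as a calmodulin-binding peptide followed by immunoglobulin-binding domains of Staphylococcus aureus protein A. An open reading frame inserted without a stop codon and in the correct frame is therefore expressed as a C-terminal TAP fusion, suited to two-step purification of native protein complexes or to detection through the protein A moiety. The plasmid belongs to a suite of yeast Gateway vectors designed for high-throughput genetic analysis. The depositor notes that the full sequence is provided as a reference only and may not match the physical plasmid exactly.
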