Features (pLannotate 1.2.2; 31 found; start..end, strand, type, name):
     70..573     -  misc_feature   CEN/ARS: S. cerevisiae CEN6 centromere fused to an autonomously replicating sequence
    610..714     +  promoter       AmpR promoter: bla
    715..1575    +  CDS            AmpR: β-lactamase; bla; confers resistance to ampicillin, carbenicillin, and related antibiotics
   1746..2334    +  rep_origin     ori: high-copy-number ColE1/pMB1/pBR322/pUC origin of replication
   2517..2609    +  CDS            lacI (fragment): lac repressor; lacI; The lac repressor binds to the lac operator to inhibit transcription in E. coli. This inhibition can be relieved by adding lactose or isopropyl-β-D-thiogalactopyranoside (IPTG).
   2622..2643    +  protein_bind   CAP binding site: CAP binding activates transcription in the presence of cAMP. E. coli catabolite activator protein
   2658..2688    +  promoter       lac promoter: promoter for the E. coli lac operon
   2696..2712    +  protein_bind   lac operator: The lac repressor binds to the lac operator to inhibit transcription in E. coli. This inhibition can be relieved by adding lactose or isopropyl-β-D-thiogalactopyranoside (IPTG). lac repressor encoded by lacI
   2757..2775    +  promoter       T3 promoter: promoter for bacteriophage T3 RNA polymerase
   2799..3240    +  promoter       GAL1 promoter: S. cerevisiae GAL1; inducible promoter, regulated by Gal4
   3255..3275    +  misc_feature   MCS (fragment): pBluescript multiple cloning site
   3279..3403    +  protein_bind   attR1: mutant version of attR; recombination site for the Gateway® LR reaction LR Clonase™
   3428..3458    +  promoter       lac UV5 promoter: E. coli lac promoter with an "up" mutation
   3482..3511    +  promoter       cat promoter (fragment): promoter of the E. coli cat gene encoding chloramphenicol acetyltransferase
   3512..4171    +  CDS            CmR: chloramphenicol acetyltransferase; cat; confers resistance to chloramphenicol
   4353..4511    +  CDS            ccdA (fragment): CCDA_ECO57 - Also known as H, letA. Experimental evidence at protein level: Swiss-Prot protein existence level 1. Antitoxin component of a type II toxin-antitoxin (TA) system which inhibits the post-segregational killing (PSK) of plasmid-free cells, also referred to as a plasmid addiction system. Binds to and blocks the activity of CcdB; will also remove bound CcdB protein from the CcdB-GyrA complex by forming a CcdA-CcdB complex, a process termed rejuvenation. Functions as a transcriptional corepressor for the ccdAB operon, repression also requires CcdB (By similarity). From Escherichia coli
   4516..4818    +  CDS            ccdB: CCDB_ECOLI - Also known as G, letB, letD. Experimental evidence at protein level: Swiss-Prot protein existence level 1. Toxic component of a type II toxin-antitoxin (TA) system, functioning in plasmid maintainence. Responsible for the post- segregational killing (PSK) of plasmid-free cells, also referred to as a plasmid addiction system. Half-life of over 2 hours. Cell killing by CcdB is accompanied by filamentation, defects in chromosome and plasmid segregation, defects in cell division, formation of anucleate cells, decreased DNA synthesis and plasmid loss. Interferes with the activity of DN
   4862..4986    -  protein_bind   attR2: mutant version of attR; recombination site for the Gateway® LR reaction LR Clonase™
   4990..5023    +  misc_feature   MCS (fragment): pBluescript multiple cloning site
   5045..5122    +  CDS            CBP: calmodulin-binding peptide derived from skeletal muscle myosin light chain kinase; binds calmodulin with nanomolar affinity in the presence of calcium
   5243..5392    +  CDS            spa (fragment): SPA_STAAE - Experimental evidence at protein level: Swiss-Prot protein existence level 1. Plays a role in the inhibition of the host innate and adaptive immune responses. Possesses five immunoglobulin-binding domains that capture both the fragment crystallizable region (Fc region) and the Fab region (part of Ig that identifies antigen) of immunoglobulins (By similarity). In turn, Staphylococcus aureus is protected from phagocytic killing via inhibition of Ig Fc region. In addition, the host elicited B-cell response is prevented due to a decrease of antibody-secreting cell proliferation that en
   5528..5908    +  CDS            protein A (fragment): immunoglobulin binding domains of Staphylocuccus aureus protein A
   5921..6168    +  terminator     CYC1 terminator: S. cerevisiae CYC1; transcription terminator for CYC1
   6187..6205    -  promoter       T7 promoter: promoter for bacteriophage T7 RNA polymerase
   6213..6368    +  CDS            lacZα (fragment): LacZα fragment of β-galactosidase; lacZ fragment
   6376..6831    +  rep_origin     f1 ori (sequence partly withheld): f1 bacteriophage origin of replication; arrow indicates direction of (+) strand synthesis
   6832..6883    -  misc_feature   bom (fragment): basis of mobility region from pBR322
   6930..7604    -  CDS            TRP1: phosphoribosylanthranilate isomerase, required for tryptophan biosynthesis; S. cerevisiae TRP1; yeast auxotrophic marker
   7605..7885    -  promoter       TRP1 promoter: S. cerevisiae TRP1
   7886..7935    -  misc_feature   bom (fragment): basis of mobility region from pBR322
   8037..1       -  CDS            rop (fragment) (across the origin): Rop protein, which maintains plasmids at low copy number; rop
>Addgene plasmid #14263 | pAG414GAL-ccdB-TAP | depositor full sequence | sequence record 7926 | Author sequence
GACGAAAGGGCCTCGTGATACGCCTATTTTTATAGGTTAATGTCATGATAATAATGGTTTCTTAGGACGG
ATCGCTTGCCTGTAACTTACACGCGCCTCGTATCTTTTAATGATGGAATAATTTGGGAATTTACTCTGTG
TTTATTTATTTTTATGTTTTGTATTTGGATTTTAGAAAGTAAATAAAGAAGGTAGAAGAGTTACGGAATG
AAGAAAAAAAAATAAACAAAGGTTTAAAAAATTTCAACAAAAAGCGTACTTTACATATATATTTATTAGA
CAAGAAAAGCAGATTAAATAGATATACATTCGATTAACGATAAGTAAAATGTAAAATCACAGGATTTTCG
TGTGTGGTCTTCTACACAGACAAGATGAAACAATTCGGCATTAATACCTGAGAGCAGGAAGAGCAAGATA
AAAGGTAGTATTTGTTGGCGATCCCCCTAGAGTCTTTTACATCTTCGGAAAACAAAAACTATTTTTTCTT
TAATTTCTTTTTTTACTTTCTATTTTTAATTTATATATTTATATTAAAAAATTTAAATTATAATTATTTT
TATAGCACGTGATGAAAAGGACCCAGGTGGCACTTTTCGGGGAAATGTGCGCGGAACCCCTATTTGTTTA
TTTTTCTAAATACATTCAAATATGTATCCGCTCATGAGACAATAACCCTGATAAATGCTTCAATAATATT
GAAAAAGGAAGAGTATGAGTATTCAACATTTCCGTGTCGCCCTTATTCCCTTTTTTGCGGCATTTTGCCT
TCCTGTTTTTGCTCACCCAGAAACGCTGGTGAAAGTAAAAGATGCTGAAGATCAGTTGGGTGCACGAGTG
GGTTACATCGAACTGGATCTCAACAGCGGTAAGATCCTTGAGAGTTTTCGCCCCGAAGAACGTTTTCCAA
TGATGAGCACTTTTAAAGTTCTGCTATGTGGCGCGGTATTATCCCGTATTGACGCCGGGCAAGAGCAACT
CGGTCGCCGCATACACTATTCTCAGAATGACTTGGTTGAGTACTCACCAGTCACAGAAAAGCATCTTACG
GATGGCATGACAGTAAGAGAATTATGCAGTGCTGCCATAACCATGAGTGATAACACTGCGGCCAACTTAC
TTCTGACAACGATCGGAGGACCGAAGGAGCTAACCGCTTTTTTGCACAACATGGGGGATCATGTAACTCG
CCTTGATCGTTGGGAACCGGAGCTGAATGAAGCCATACCAAACGACGAGCGTGACACCACGATGCCTGTA
GCAATGGCAACAACGTTGCGCAAACTATTAACTGGCGAACTACTTACTCTAGCTTCCCGGCAACAATTAA
TAGACTGGATGGAGGCGGATAAAGTTGCAGGACCACTTCTGCGCTCGGCCCTTCCGGCTGGCTGGTTTAT
TGCTGATAAATCTGGAGCCGGTGAGCGTGGGTCTCGCGGTATCATTGCAGCACTGGGGCCAGATGGTAAG
CCCTCCCGTATCGTAGTTATCTACACGACGGGGAGTCAGGCAACTATGGATGAACGAAATAGACAGATCG
CTGAGATAGGTGCCTCACTGATTAAGCATTGGTAACTGTCAGACCAAGTTTACTCATATATACTTTAGAT
TGATTTAAAACTTCATTTTTAATTTAAAAGGATCTAGGTGAAGATCCTTTTTGATAATCTCATGACCAAA
ATCCCTTAACGTGAGTTTTCGTTCCACTGAGCGTCAGACCCCGTAGAAAAGATCAAAGGATCTTCTTGAG
ATCCTTTTTTTCTGCGCGTAATCTGCTGCTTGCAAACAAAAAAACCACCGCTACCAGCGGTGGTTTGTTT
GCCGGATCAAGAGCTACCAACTCTTTTTCCGAAGGTAACTGGCTTCAGCAGAGCGCAGATACCAAATACT
GTCCTTCTAGTGTAGCCGTAGTTAGGCCACCACTTCAAGAACTCTGTAGCACCGCCTACATACCTCGCTC
TGCTAATCCTGTTACCAGTGGCTGCTGCCAGTGGCGATAAGTCGTGTCTTACCGGGTTGGACTCAAGACG
ATAGTTACCGGATAAGGCGCAGCGGTCGGGCTGAACGGGGGGTTCGTGCACACAGCCCAGCTTGGAGCGA
ACGACCTACACCGAACTGAGATACCTACAGCGTGAGCTATGAGAAAGCGCCACGCTTCCCGAAGGGAGAA
AGGCGGACAGGTATCCGGTAAGCGGCAGGGTCGGAACAGGAGAGCGCACGAGGGAGCTTCCAGGGGGAAA
CGCCTGGTATCTTTATAGTCCTGTCGGGTTTCGCCACCTCTGACTTGAGCGTCGATTTTTGTGATGCTCG
TCAGGGGGGCGGAGCCTATGGAAAAACGCCAGCAACGCGGCCTTTTTACGGTTCCTGGCCTTTTGCTGGC
CTTTTGCTCACATGTTCTTTCCTGCGTTATCCCCTGATTCTGTGGATAACCGTATTACCGCCTTTGAGTG
AGCTGATACCGCTCGCCGCAGCCGAACGACCGAGCGCAGCGAGTCAGTGAGCGAGGAAGCGGAAGAGCGC
CCAATACGCAAACCGCCTCTCCCCGCGCGTTGGCCGATTCATTAATGCAGCTGGCACGACAGGTTTCCCG
ACTGGAAAGCGGGCAGTGAGCGCAACGCAATTAATGTGAGTTACCTCACTCATTAGGCACCCCAGGCTTT
ACACTTTATGCTTCCGGCTCCTATGTTGTGTGGAATTGTGAGCGGATAACAATTTCACACAGGAAACAGC
TATGACCATGATTACGCCAAGCGCGCAATTAACCCTCACTAAAGGGAACAAAAGCTGGAGCTCTAGTACG
GATTAGAAGCCGCCGAGCGGGCGACAGCCCTCCGACGGAAGACTCTCCTCCGTGCGTCCTCGTCTTCACC
GGTCGCGTTCCTGAAACGCAGATGTGCCTCGCGCCGCACTGCTCCGAACAATAAAGATTCTACAATACTA
GCTTTTATGGTTATGAAGAGGAAAAATTGGCAGTAACCTGGCCCCACAAACCTTCAAATTAACGAATCAA
ATTAACAACCATAGGATGATAATGCGATTAGTTTTTTAGCCTTATTTCTGGGGTAATTAATCAGCGAAGC
GATGATTTTTGATCTATTAACAGATATATAAATGGAAAAGCTGCATAACCACTTTAACTAATACTTTCAA
CATTTTCAGTTTGTATTACTTCTTATTCAAATGTCATAAAAGTATCAACAAAAAATTGTTAATATACCTC
TATACTTTAACGTCAAGGAGAAAAAACCCCGGATTCTAGAACTAGTGGATCCCCCATCACAAGTTTGTAC
AAAAAAGCTGAACGAGAAACGTAAAATGATATAAATATCAATATATTAAATTAGATTTTGCATAAAAAAC
AGACTACATAATACTGTAAAACACAACATATCCAGTCACTATGGCGGCCGCATTAGGCACCCCAGGCTTT
ACACTTTATGCTTCCGGCTCGTATAATGTGTGGATTTTGAGTTAGGATCCGTCGAGATTTTCAGGAGCTA
AGGAAGCTAAAATGGAGAAAAAAATCACTGGATATACCACCGTTGATATATCCCAATGGCATCGTAAAGA
ACATTTTGAGGCATTTCAGTCAGTTGCTCAATGTACCTATAACCAGACCGTTCAGCTGGATATTACGGCC
TTTTTAAAGACCGTAAAGAAAAATAAGCACAAGTTTTATCCGGCCTTTATTCACATTCTTGCCCGCCTGA
TGAATGCTCATCCGGAATTCCGTATGGCAATGAAAGACGGTGAGCTGGTGATATGGGATAGTGTTCACCC
TTGTTACACCGTTTTCCATGAGCAAACTGAAACGTTTTCATCGCTCTGGAGTGAATACCACGACGATTTC
CGGCAGTTTCTACACATATATTCGCAAGATGTGGCGTGTTACGGTGAAAACCTGGCCTATTTCCCTAAAG
GGTTTATTGAGAATATGTTTTTCGTCTCAGCCAATCCCTGGGTGAGTTTCACCAGTTTTGATTTAAACGT
GGCCAATATGGACAACTTCTTCGCCCCCGTTTTCACCATGGGCAAATATTATACGCAAGGCGACAAGGTG
CTGATGCCGCTGGCGATTCAGGTTCATCATGCCGTCTGTGATGGCTTCCATGTCGGCAGAATGCTTAATG
AATTACAACAGTACTGCGATGAGTGGCAGGGCGGGGCGTAAACGCCGCGTGGATCCGGCTTACTAAAAGC
CAGATAACAGTATGCGTATTTGCGCGCTGATTTTTGCGGTATAAGAATATATACTGATATGTATACCCGA
AGTATGTCAAAAAGAGGTATGCTATGAAGCAGCGTATTACAGTGACAGTTGACAGCGACAGCTATCAGTT
GCTCAAGGCATATATGATGTCAATATCTCCGGTCTGGTAAGCACAACCATGCAGAATGAAGCCCGTCGTC
TGCGTGCCGAACGCTGGAAAGCGGAAAATCAGGAAGGGATGGCTGAGGTCGCCCGGTTTATTGAAATGAA
CGGCTCTTTTGCTGACGAGAACAGGGGCTGGTGAAATGCAGTTTAAGGTTTACACCTATAAAAGAGAGAG
CCGTTATCGTCTGTTTGTGGATGTACAGAGTGATATTATTGACACGCCCGGGCGACGGATGGTGATCCCC
CTGGCCAGTGCACGTCTGCTGTCAGATAAAGTCTCCCGTGAACTTTACCCGGTGGTGCATATCGGGGATG
AAAGCTGGCGCATGATGACCACCGATATGGCCAGTGTGCCGGTCTCCGTTATCGGGGAAGAAGTGGCTGA
TCTCAGCCACCGCGAAAATGACATCAAAAACGCCATTAACCTGATGTTCTGGGGAATATAAATGTCAGGC
TCCCTTATACACAGCCAGTCTGCAGGTCGACCATAGTGACTGGATATGTTGTGTTTTACAGTATTATGTA
GTCTGTTTTTTATGCAAAATCTAATTTAATATATTGATATTTATATCATTTTACGTTTCTCGTTCAGCTT
TCTTGTACAAAGTGGTGATGGGCTGCAGGAATTCGATATCAAGCTTATCGATAGGTGGACCAGGTGGTGG
AATGAAGCGACGATGGAAAAAGAATTTCATAGCCGTCTCAGCAGCCAACCGCTTTAAGAAAATCTCATCC
TCCGGGGCACTTGATTATGGTACCCCAACTACTGCTTCTGAAAATCTATATTTTCAAGGTGAACTAAAAA
CTGCTGCTTTGGCTCAACATGCGATTAAGGGTGAAGCTCAAAAACTTAATGACTCTCAAGCTCCAAAAGC
TGATGCGCAACAAAATAACTTCAACAAAGATCAACAAAGCGCCTTCTATGAAATCTTGAACATGCCTAAC
TTAAACGAAGCGCAACGTAACGGCTTCATTCAAAGTCTTAAAGACGACCCAAGCCAAAGCACTAACGTTT
TAGGTGAAGCTAAAAAATTAAACGAATCTCAAGCACCGAAAGCTGATAACAATTTCAACAAAGAACAACA
AAATGCTTTCTATGAAATCTTGAATATGCCTAACTTAAACGAAGAACAACGCAATGGTTTCATCCAAAGC
TTAAAAGATGACCCAAGCCAAAGTGCTAACCTATTGTCAGAAGCTAAAAAGTTAAATGAATCTCAAGCAC
CGAAAGCGGATAACAAATTCAACAAAGAACAACAAAATGCTTTCTATGAAATCTTACATTTACCTAACTT
AAACGAAGAACAACGCAATGGTTTCATCCAAAGCCTAAAAGATGACCCAAGCCAAAGCGCTAACCTTTTA
GCAGAAGCTAAAAAGCTAAATGATGCTCAAGCACCAAAAGCTGACAACAAATTCAACAAAGAACAACAAA
ATGCTTTCTATGAAATTTTACATTTACCTAACTTAACTGAAGAACAACGTAACGGCTTCATCCAAAGCCT
TAAAGACGATCCTTCGGTGAGCAAAGAACAGTCACTCGAGTCATGTAATTAGTTATGTCACGCTTACATT
CACGCCCTCCCCCCACATCCGCTCTAACCGAAAAGGAAGGAGTTAGACAACCTGAAGTCTAGGTCCCTAT
TTATTTTTTTATAGTTATGTTAGTATTAAGAACGTTATTTATATTTCAAATTTTTCTTTTTTTTCTGTAC
AGACGCGTGTACGCATGTAACATTATACTGAAAACCTTGCTTGAGAAGGTTTTGGGACGCTCGAAGGCTT
TAATTTGCGGCCGGTACCCAATTCGCCCTATAGTGAGTCGTATTACGCGCGCTCACTGGCCGTCGTTTTA
CAACGTCGTGACTGGGAAAACCCTGGCGTTACCCAACTTAATCGCCTTGCAGCACATCCCCCTTTCGCCA
GCTGGCGTAATAGCGAAGAGGCCCGCACCGATCGCCCTTCCCAACAGTTGCGCAGCCTGAATGGCGAATG
GCGCG
[124 nt withheld, positions 6376-6499]
C
[91 nt withheld, positions 6501-6591]
A
[49 nt withheld, positions 6593-6641]
CCTTTGACGTTGGAGTCCACGTTCTTT
[37 nt withheld, positions 6669-6705]
ACCCTATCTCGGTCTATTCTTTTGATTTATAAGGGATTTTGCCGATTTCGGCCTATTGGTTAAAAAATGA
GCTGATTTAACAAAAATTTAACGCGAATTTTAACAAAATATTAACGTTTACAATTTCCTGATGCGGTATT
TTCTCCTTACGCATCTGTGCGGTATTTCACACCGCATAGGCAAGTGCACAAACAATACTTAAATAAATAC
TACTCAGTAATAACCTATTTCTTAGCATTTTTGACGAAATTTGCTATTTTGTTAGAGTCTTTTACACCAT
TTGTCTCCACACCTCCGCTTACATCAACACCAATAACGCCATTTAATCTAAGCGCATCACCAACATTTTC
TGGCGTCAGTCCACCAGCTAACATAAAATGTAAGCTTTCGGGGCTCTCTTGCCTTCCAACCCAGTCAGAA
ATCGAGTTCCAATCCAAAAGTTCACCTGTCCCACCTGCTTCTGAATCAAACAAGGGAATAAACGAATGAG
GTTTCTGTGAAGCTGCACTGAGTAGTATGTTGCAGTCTTTTGGAAATACGAGTCTTTTAATAACTGGCAA
ACCGAGGAACTCTTGGTATTCTTGCCACGACTCATCTCCATGCAGTTGGACGATATCAATGCCGTAATCA
TTGACCAGAGCCAAAACATCCTCCTTAGGTTGATTACGAAACACGCCAACCAAGTATTTCGGAGTGCCTG
AACTATTTTTATATGCTTTTACAAGACTTGAAATTTTCCTTGCAATAACCGGGTCAATTGTTCTCTTTCT
ATTGGGCACACATATAATACCCAGCAAGTCAGCATCGGAATCTAGAGCACATTCTGCGGCCTCTGTGCTC
TGCAAGCCGCAAACTTTCACCAATGGACCAGAACTACCTGTGAAATTAATAACAGACATACTCCAAGCTG
CCTTTGTGTGCTTAATCACGTATACTCACGTGCTCAATAGTCACCAATGCCCTCCCTCTTGGCCCTCTCC
TTTTCTTTTTTCGACCGAATTAATTCTTAATCGGCAAAAAAAGAAAAGCTCCGGATCAAGATTGTACGTA
AGGTGACAAGCTATTTTTCAATAAAGAATATCTTCCACTACTGCCATCTGGCGTCATAACTGCAAAGTAC
ACATATATTACGATGCTGTCTATTAAATGCTTCCTATATTATATATATAGTAATGTCGTTTATGGTGCAC
TCTCAGTACAATCTGCTCTGATGCCGCATAGTTAAGCCAGCCCCGACACCCGCCAACACCCGCTGACGCG
CCCTGACGGGCTTGTCTGCTCCCGGCATCCGCTTACAGACAAGCTGTGACCGTCTCCGGGAGCTGCATGT
GTCAGAGGTTTTCACCGTCATCACCGAAACGCGCGA
