>Addgene plasmid #14263 | pAG414GAL-ccdB-TAP | addgene partial sequence | sequence record 20746 | 14263 with pRS_marker
TATATATATAATAATAGGAAGCATTTAATAGAACAGCATCGTAATATATGTGTACTTTGCAGTTATGACG
CCAGATGGCAGTAGTGGAAGATATTCTTTATTGAAAAATAGCTTGTCACCTTACGTACAATCTTGATCCG
GAGCTTTTCTTTTTTTGCCGATTAAGAATTAATTCGGTCGAAAAAAGAAAAGGAGAGGGCCAAGAGGGAG
GGCATTGGTGACTATTGAGCACGTGAGTATACGTGATTAAGCACACAAAGGCAGCTTGGAGTATGTCTGT
TATTAATTTCACAGGTAGTTCTGGTCCATTGGTGAAAGTTTGCGGCTTGCAGAGCACAGAGGCCGCAGAA
TGTGCTCTAGATTCCGATGCTGACTTGCTGGGTATTATATGTGTGCCCAATAGAAAGAGAACAATTGACC
CGGTTATTGCAAGGAAAATTTCAAGTCTTGTAAAAGCATATAAAAATAGTTCAGGCACTCCGAAATACTT
GGTTGGCGTGTTTCGTAATCAACCTAAGGAGGATGTTTTGGCTCTGGTCAATGATTACGGCATTGATATC
GTCCAACTGCATGGAGATGAGTCGTGGCAAGAATACCAAGAGTTCCTCGGTTTGCCAGTTATTAAAAGAC
TCGTATTTCCAAAAGACTGCAACATACTACTCAGTGCAGCTTCACAGAAACC
