>Addgene plasmid #14263 | pAG414GAL-ccdB-TAP | addgene partial sequence | sequence record 20747 | 14263 with GW5
AAAGCCTGGGGGGTGCCTAATGCGGCCGCCATAGTGACTGGATATGTTGTGTTTTACAGTATTATGTAGT
CTGTTTTTTATGCAAAATCTAATTTAATATATTGATATTTATATCATTTTACGTTTCTCGTTCAGCTTTT
TTGTACAAACTTGTGATGGGGGATCCACTAGTTCTAGAATCCGGGGTTTTTTCTCCTTGACGTTAAAGTA
TAGAGGTATATTAACAATTTTTTGTTGATACTTTTATTACATTTGAATAAGAAGTAATACAAACCGAAAA
TGTTGAAAGTATTAGTTAAAGTGGTTATGCAGTTTTTGCATTTATATATCTGTTAATAGATCAAAAATCA
TCGCTTCGCTGATTAATTACCCCAGAAATAAGGCTAAAAAACTAATCGCATTATCATCCTATGGTTGTTA
ATTTGATTCGTTCATTTGAAGGTTTGTGGGGCCAGGTTACTGCCAATTTTTCCTCTTCATAACCATAAAA
GCTAGTATTGTAGAATCTTTATTGTTCGGAGCAGTGCGGCGCGAGGCACATCTGCGTTTCAGGAACGCGA
CCGGTGAAGACGAGGACGCACGGAGGAGAGTCTTCCTTCGGAGGGCTGTCACCCGCTCGGCGGCTTCTAA
TCCGTACTAGAGCTCCAGCTTTTGTTCCCTTTAGTGAGGGTTAATTGCGCGCTTGGCGTAATCATGGTCA
T
