>Addgene plasmid #14263 | pAG414GAL-ccdB-TAP | addgene partial sequence | sequence record 20748 | 14263 with GW3
GGGGAAGAAGTGGCTGATCTCAGCCACCGCGAAAATGACATCAAAAACGCCATTAACCTGATGTTCTGGG
GAATATAAATGTCAGGCTCCCTTATACACAGCCAGTCTGCAGGTCGACCATAGTGACTGGATATGTTGTG
TTTTACAGTATTATGTAGTCTGTTTTTTATGCAAAATCTAATTTAATATATTGATATTTATATCATTTTA
CGTTTCTCGTTCAGCTTTCTTGTACAAAGTGGTGATGGGCTGCAGGAATTCGATATCAAGCTTATCGATA
GGTGGACCAGGTGGTGGAATGAAGCGACGATGGAAAAAGAATTTCATAGCCGTCTCAGCAGCCAACCGCT
TTAAGAAAATCTCATCCTCCGGGGCACTTGATTATGGTACCCCAACTACTGCTTCTGAAAATCTATATTT
TCAAGGTGAACTAAAAACTGCTGCTTTGGCTCAACATGCGATTAAGGGTGAAGCTCAAAAACTTAATGAC
TCTCAAGCTCCAAAAGCTGATGCGCAACAAAATAACTTCAACAAAGATCAACAAAGCGCCTTCTATGAAA
TCTTGAACATGCCTAACTTAAACGAAGCGCAACGTAACGGCTTCATTCAAAGTCTTAAAGACGACCCAAG
CCAAAGCACTAACGTTTTAGGTGAAGCTAAAAAATTAAACGAATCTCAAGCACCGAAAGCTGAT
